>Addgene plasmid #213908 | pDonor_RB-TnV2_pJEx | addgene full sequence | sequence record 422595 | Addgene NGS Result
TGTCAGCCGTTAAGTGTTCCTGTGTCACTCAAAATTGCTTTGAGAGGCTCTAAGGGCTTCTCAGTGCGTT
ACATCCCTGGCTTGTTGTCCACAACCGTTAAACCTTAAAAGCTTTAAAAGCCTTATATATTCTTTTTTTT
CTTATAAAACTTAAAACCTTAGAGGCTATTTAAGTTGCTGATTTATATTAATTTTATTGTTCAAACATGA
GAGCTTAGTACGTGAAACATGAGAGCTTAGTACGTTAGCCATGAGAGCTTAGTACGTTAGCCATGAGGGT
TTAGTTCGTTAAACATGAGAGCTTAGTACGTTAAACATGAGAGCTTAGTACGTGAAACATGAGAGCTTAG
TACGTACTATCAACAGGTTGAACTGCTGATCTTCAGATCCTCTACGCCGGACGCATCGTGGCCGGATCAA
TTCCGTGATAGGTGGGCTGCCCTTCCTGGTTGGCTTGGTTTCATCAGCCATCCGCTTGCCCTCATCTGTT
ACGCCGGCGGTAGCCGGCCAGCCTCGCAGAGCAGGATTCCCGTTGAGCACCGCCAGGTGCGAATAAGGGA
CAGTGAAGAAGGAACACCCGCTCGCGGGTGGGCCTACTTCACCTATCCTGCCCGGCTGACGCCGTTGGAT
ACACCAAGGAAAGTCTACACGAACCCTTTGGCAAAATCCTGTATATCGTGCGAAAAAGGATGGATATACC
GAAAAAATCGCTATAATGACCCCGAAGCAGGGTTATGCAGCGGAAAACGGAATTGATCCCCCTCGAATTG
ACGCGTTTACCAATGCTTAATCAGTGAGGCACCTATCTCAGCGATCTGTCTATTTCGTTCATCCATAGTT
GCCTGACTCCCCGTCGTGTAGATAACTACGATACGGGAGGGCTTACCATCTGGCCCCAGTGCTGCAATGA
TACCGCGAGACCCACGCTCACCGGCTCCAGATTTATCAGCAATAAACCAGCCAGCCGGAAGGGCCGAGCG
CAGAAGTGGTCCTGCAACTTTATCCGCCTCCATCCAGTCTATTAATTGTTGCCGGGAAGCTAGAGTAAGT
AGTTCGCCAGTTAATAGTTTGCGCAACGTTGTTGCCATTGCTACAGGCATCGTGGTGTCACGCTCGTCGT
TTGGTATGGCTTCATTCAGCTCCGGTTCCCAACGATCAAGGCGAGTTACATGATCCCCCATGTTGTGCAA
AAAAGCGGTTAGCTCCTTCGGTCCTCCGATCGTTGTCAGAAGTAAGTTGGCCGCAGTGTTATCACTCATG
GTTATGGCAGCACTGCATAATTCTCTTACTGTCATGCCATCCGTAAGATGCTTTTCTGTGACTGGTGAGT
ACTCAACCAAGTCATTCTGAGAATAGTGTATGCGGCGACCGAGTTGCTCTTGCCCGGCGTCAATACGGGA
TAATACCGCGCCACATAGCAGAACTTTAAAAGTGCTCATCATTGGAAAACGTTCTTCGGGGCGAAAACTC
TCAAGGATCTTACCGCTGTTGAGATCCAGTTCGATGTAACCCACTCGTGCACCCAACTGATCTTCAGCAT
CTTTTACTTTCACCAGCGTTTCTGGGTGAGCAAAAACAGGAAGGCAAAATGCCGCAAAAAAGGGAATAAG
GGCGACACGGAAATGTTGAATACTCATACTCTTCCTTTTTCAATATTATTGAAGCATTTATCAGGGTTAT
TGTCTCATGAGCGGATACATATTTGAATGTATTTAGAAAAATAAACAAATAGGGGTTCCGCGCACATTTC
CCCGAAAAGTGCCACCTGACGTCTAAGAAACCATTATTATCATGACATTTATCAACCTATAAAAATAGGC
GTATCACGAGGCCCTTTCGTCACGCGTCCTCGGTACCTATAACAGGTTGGCTGATAAGTCCCCGGTCTGC
TGAGTTAAAAGATCTTTTGAATTCAAAGTTGGACACGTGTCCAACTTTGGGTACATCTTAAAGTTGGACA
CGTGTCCTGTCAAACTATTTTTTGCAGTTTTTTGTTATGCAGCAACGACTCATAGAAAGCACGCAGCTGA
TAGGGTCGACGTGGTGTTTGCTGTGCGTTGGACGTGTGGATTGGGATGAAAATACCCCCATAAAAAAAGG
CGCCGAAGCGCCTTAATACGTTATTAGCCGATATACGTATACTCTTACTTACTTAAGAGGAATTGCCAGC
TGGGGCGCCCTCTGGTAAGGTTCCCCATTAATCATCCGGCTCGTATAATGTGTGGATAAGGAGGTGACAA
TATGGGCTATCTGAATCGCGAAGAACGTCGGGAAACCATCATGCAGGCCGCCATGCGCGTCGCGCTGGAT
CAAGGGTTTACCGGTATGACGGTCCGCAACATCGCCACCGCCGCGGGCGTCGCCGCAGGCCAGGTCCACC
ACCATTTCACCTCCTCCGGCGAGCTAAAATCCCAGGCGTTTATCCGCGTGATCCGCGAGATGATGGATCT
GCAGCGCCTTTCGCGCACCGCCGGCTGGCGTGAACAGCTGTTTTCCGCCCTCGGCAGCGAGGACGGACGG
CTGGAGCCCTATATCCGCCTGTGGCGCCAGGCGCAGCTGCTGGCCGACAGCGATCCGGAAATCAAAAGCG
CGTACCTGCTGACCATGAACCTGTGGCATGACGAAGCGGTCAGGATCATTCGCGCGGGCCATGCCGCTGG
CGAATTTACCCTGCGCGATAGCGCCGAAAATATCGCCTGGCGGCTGATTTCGCTGGTCTGTGGACTGGAC
GGGATTTACGTGCTGGGAATGCCGGAGGTAGACGATGCCGCATTCACCCGCCACCTGCAGCACGTTATTC
AGCTTGAGTTATTTTCGTAAAGCAACACATAGATGGCGTCGCTAGTATTAAATGCATATGACTTTCATAT
AGTACCAACCTGGTGATGATTCCCGGACCAAAACGAAAAAAGACGCTTTTCAGCGTCTTATTGTTCGTCT
TTGGTACCGAGTTGAGAAGAGAAAAGAAAACCGCCGATCCTGTCCACCGCATTACTGCAAGGTAGTGGAC
AAGACCGGCGGTCTTAAGTTTTTTGGCTGAAAGCTACTGGGCTATCTGGACAAGGGAAAACGCAAGCGCA
AAGAGAAAGCAGAGGATCGACTCTAGAGGATCCCCGGGTACCGAGCTCGAATTCTGATTAGCTTGCAGTG
GGCTTACATGGCGATAGCTAGACTGGGCGGTTTTATGGACAGCAAGCGAACCGGAATTGCCAGCTGGGGC
GCCCTCTGGTAAGGTTGGGAAGCCCTGCAAAGTAAACTGGATGGCTTTCTTGCCGCCAAGGATCTGATGG
CGCAGGGGATCAAGATCTGATCAAGAGACAGGATGAGGATCGTTTCGCATGATTGAACAAGATGGATTGC
ACGCAGGTTCTCCGGCCGCTTGGGTGGAGAGGCTATTCGGCTATGACTGGGCACAACAGACAATCGGCTG
CTCTGATGCCGCCGTGTTCCGGCTGTCAGCGCAGGGGCGCCCGGTTCTTTTTGTCAAGACCGACCTGTCC
GGTGCCCTGAATGAACTGCAGGACGAGGCAGCGCGGCTATCGTGGCTGGCCACGACGGGCGTTCCTTGCG
CAGCTGTGCTCGACGTTGTCACTGAAGCGGGAAGGGACTGGCTGCTATTGGGCGAAGTGCCGGGGCAGGA
TCTCCTGTCATCTCACCTTGCTCCTGCCGAGAAAGTATCCATCATGGCTGATGCAATGCGGCGGCTGCAT
ACGCTTGATCCGGCTACCTGCCCATTCGACCACCAAGCGAAACATCGCATCGAGCGAGCACGTACTCGGA
TGGAAGCCGGTCTTGTCGATCAGGATGATCTGGACGAAGAGCATCAGGGGCTCGCGCCAGCCGAACTGTT
CGCCAGGCTCAAGGCGCGCATGCCCGACGGCGAGGATCTCGTCGTGACCCATGGCGATGCCTGCTTGCCG
AATATCATGGTGGAAAATGGCCGCTTTTCTGGATTCATCGACTGTGGCCGGCTGGGTGTGGCGGACCGCT
ATCAGGACATAGCGTTGGCTACCCGTGATATTGCTGAAGAGCTTGGCGGCGAATGGGCTGACCGCTTCCT
CGTGCTTTACGGTATCGCCGCTCCCGATTCGCAGCGCATCGCCTTCTATCGCCTTCTTGACGAGTTCTTC
TGAGCGGGACTCTGGGGTTCGAAATGACTCTAGAATGCGAGAGTAGGGAACTGCCAGGCATCAAATAAAA
CGAAAGGCTCAGTCGAAAGACTGGGCCTTTCGTTTTATCTGTTGTTTGTCGGTGAACGCTCTCCTGAGTA
GGACAAATCCGCCGGGAGCGGATTTGAACGTTGCGAAGCAACGGCCCGGAGGGTGGCGGGCAGGACGCCC
GCCATAAACTGCCAGGCATCAAATTAAGCAGAAGGCCATCCTGACGGATGGCCTTTTTGCGTTTCTACGC
TGGCGGGACTCTGGGGTTCGCGACACTGGCAGAGCATTACGCCCTGCAGGATGCAATGGGCCGGCCAGAC
CGGGGACTTATCAGCCAACCTGTTATGTGTTGGGTAACGCCAGGGTTTTCCCAGTCACGACGTTGTAAAA
CGACGGCCAGTGAATTAATTCTTGCTTATGGAATTCCCA
Features (pLannotate 1.2.2; 11 found; start..end, strand, type, name):
      1..389     -  rep_origin     R6K γ ori: γ replication origin from E. coli plasmid R6K; requires the R6K initiator protein pi for replication
    426..471     -  CDS            traJ (fragment): oriT-recognizing protein; traJ
    504..613     -  oriT           oriT: incP origin of transfer
    777..1637    -  CDS            AmpR: β-lactamase; bla; confers resistance to ampicillin, carbenicillin, and related antibiotics
   1638..1742    -  promoter       AmpR promoter: bla
   2197..2220    +  promoter       trc promoter (fragment): strong E. coli promoter; hybrid between the trp and lac UV5 promoters
   3097..3134    -  misc_feature   MCS (fragment): pUC18/19 multiple cloning site
   3339..4130    +  CDS            neo: KKA2_KLEPN - Also known as kan, nptII. Experimental evidence at protein level: Swiss-Prot protein existence level 1. Resistance to kanamycin, neomycin, paromomycin, ribostamycin, butirosin and gentamicin B. From Klebsiella pneumoniae.
   4192..4278    +  terminator     rrnB T1 terminator: Escherichia coli rrnB; transcription terminator T1 from the E. coli rrnB gene
   4370..4397    +  terminator     rrnB T2 terminator: transcription terminator T2 from the E. coli rrnB gene
   4509..4565    -  CDS            lacZα (fragment): LacZα fragment of β-galactosidase; lacZ fragment
