[The description below was written by a language model from this plasmid's Addgene catalogue record and pLannotate feature annotations shown in this document.]
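Description:
pDonor_RB-TnV2_pJEx is a 4.6 kb bacterial transposon donor plasmid built on the pDonor_RB-TnV2 backbone and designed as a suicide delivery vector. It replicates from the R6K γ origin, which depends on the pi initiator protein, so it can only be maintained in pir+ E. coli hosts such as PIR1. In these hosts it is selected through the backbone-encoded β-lactamase (AmpR) gene and its native promoter. The backbone also carries an incP oriT with an adjacent traJ fragment, a standard element that allows conjugative mobilisation into recipient bacteria when transfer functions are supplied in trans. The record does not itself describe the delivery route.

The payload is a synthetic mariner transposon containing a kanamycin resistance gene (neo/nptII) followed by the rrnB T1 and T2 terminators. It also carries the EilR repressor and its cognate pJEx promoter, oriented to read outward from the transposon end. Crystal violet relieves EilR repression, so an insertion can inducibly drive transcription of neighbouring genomic sequence as well as disrupting the site where it lands. FseI and SbfI sites allow random 20-nucleotide barcodes to be cloned into the transposon so that individual insertions can be tracked by sequencing. The automated annotation does not label the EilR/pJEx module, the transposon inverted repeats or any transposase. It detects only short fragments of a trc promoter, a pUC multiple cloning site and lacZα in that region, and the record does not state where transposase is supplied. In pir− recipients the plasmid cannot replicate, so kanamycin selection recovers cells in which transposition into the genome has occurred, supporting barcoded, inducible gain- and loss-of-function mutant libraries.
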