Addgene plasmid #213908: pDonor_RB-TnV2_pJEx
Purpose: Barcoded mariner transposon with crystal violet-inducible outward promoter - barcodes can be added via FseI-SbfI restriction sites
Depositing lab: James Collins. Depositing organization: Massachusetts Institute of Technology. Publication: A self-propagating, barcoded transposon system for the dynamic rewiring of genomic networks. English MA, Alcantar MA, Collins JJ. Mol Syst Biol. 2023 Jun 12;19(6):e11398. doi: 10.15252/msb.202211398. Epub 2023 Mar 27. PubMed 36970845.
Backbone
  Vector backbone: pDonor_RB-TnV2
  Vector type: Bacterial Expression
Growth in bacteria
  Bacterial resistance: Ampicillin, 100 μg/mL
  Growth temperature: 37°C
  Growth strain: Pir1
  Copy number: Unknown
Gene/Insert
  Gene/Insert name: mariner transposon with kan resistance and EilR/pJEx and FseI-SbfI sites for barcode insertion
  Species: Synthetic
  Cloning method: Restriction Enzyme; 5′ cloning site Unknown (unknown if destroyed)
Terms and licenses: Academic/Nonprofit Terms; Industry Terms: Not Available to Industry
Depositor comments: This plasmid contains a mariner transposon with a kanamycin resistance gene and an outward-facing crystal violet-inducible promoter on an R6k gamma suicide backbone.. The backbone encodes for ampicillin resistance and can be propagated in pir+ strains (e.g., One Shot PIR1 competent cells). Kanamycin is used to select pir- cells that have undergone a transposition event. N20 Barcodes can be added via the FseI-SbfI restriction sites.
How to cite: pDonor_RB-TnV2_pJEx was a gift from James Collins (Addgene plasmid # 213908 ; http://n2t.net/addgene:213908 ; RRID:Addgene_213908)
